>Addgene plasmid #75688 | EGFR gRNA (BRDN0001146570) | addgene full sequence | sequence record 184370 | Addgene Assembled Sequence
CCCGGGTGCAAAGATGGATAAAGTTTTAAACAGAGAGGAATCTTTGCAGCTAATGGACCTTCTAGGTCTT
GAAAGGAGTGGGAATTGGCTCCGGTGCCCGTCAGTGGGCAGAGCGCACATCGCCCACAGTCCCCGAGAAG
TTGGGGGGAGGGGTCGGCAATTGATCCGGTGCCTAGAGAAGGTGGCGCGGGGTAAACTGGGAAAGTGATG
TCGTGTACTGGCTCCGCCTTTTTCCCGAGGGTGGGGGAGAACCGTATATAAGTGCAGTAGTCGCCGTGAA
CGTTCTTTTTCGCAACGGGTTTGCCGCCAGAACACAGGTAAGTGCCGTGTGTGGTTCCCGCGGGCCTGGC
CTCTTTACGGGTTATGGCCCTTGCGTGCCTTGAATTACTTCCACCTGGCTGCAGTACGTGATTCTTGATC
CCGAGCTTCGGGTTGGAAGTGGGTGGGAGAGTTCGAGGCCTTGCGCTTAAGGAGCCCCTTCGCCTCGTGC
TTGAGTTGAGGCCTGGCCTGGGCGCTGGGGCCGCCGCGTGCGAATCTGGTGGCACCTTCGCGCCTGTCTC
GCTGCTTTCGATAAGTCTCTAGCCATTTAAAATTTTTGATGACCTGCTGCGACGCTTTTTTTCTGGCAAG
ATAGTCTTGTAAATGCGGGCCAAGATCTGCACACTGGTATTTCGGTTTTTGGGGCCGCGGGCGGCGACGG
GGCCCGTGCGTCCCAGCGCACATGTTCGGCGAGGCGGGGCCTGCGAGCGCGGCCACCGAGAATCGGACGG
GGGTAGTCTCAAGCTGGCCGGCCTGCTCTGGTGCCTGGCCTCGCGCCGCCGTGTATCGCCCCGCCCTGGG
CGGCAAGGCTGGCCCGGTCGGCACCAGTTGCGTGAGCGGAAAGATGGCCGCTTCCCGGCCCTGCTGCAGG
GAGCTCAAAATGGAGGACGCGGCGCTCGGGAGAGCGGGCGGGTGAGTCACCCACACAAAGGAAAAGGGCC
TTTCCGTCCTCAGCCGTCGCTTCATGTGACTCCACGGAGTACCGGGCGCCGTCCAGGCACCTCGATTAGT
TCTCGAGCTTTTGGAGTACGTCGTCTTTAGGTTGGGGGGAGGGGTTTTATGCGATGGAGTTTCCCCACAC
TGAGTGGGTGGAGACTGAAGTTAGGCCAGCTTGGCACTTGATGTAATTCTCCTTGGAATTTGCCCTTTTT
GAGTTTGGATCTTGGTTCATTCTCAAGCCTCAGACAGTGGTTCAAAGTTTTTTTCTTCCATTTCAGGTGT
CGTGACGTACGGCCACCATGACCGAGTACAAGCCCACGGTGCGCCTCGCCACCCGCGACGACGTCCCCAG
GGCCGTACGCACCCTCGCCGCCGCGTTCGCCGACTACCCCGCCACGCGCCACACCGTCGATCCGGACCGC
CACATCGAGCGGGTCACCGAGCTGCAAGAACTCTTCCTCACGCGCGTCGGGCTCGACATCGGCAAGGTGT
GGGTCGCGGACGACGGCGCCGCCGTGGCGGTCTGGACCACGCCGGAGAGCGTCGAAGCGGGGGCGGTGTT
CGCCGAGATCGGCCCGCGCATGGCCGAGTTGAGCGGTTCCCGGCTGGCCGCGCAGCAACAGATGGAAGGC
CTCCTGGCGCCGCACCGGCCCAAGGAGCCCGCGTGGTTCCTGGCCACCGTCGGAGTCTCGCCCGACCACC
AGGGCAAGGGTCTGGGCAGCGCCGTCGTGCTCCCCGGAGTGGAGGCGGCCGAGCGCGCCGGGGTGCCCGC
CTTCCTGGAGACCTCCGCGCCCCGCAACCTCCCCTTCTACGAGCGGCTCGGCTTCACCGTCACCGCCGAC
GTCGAGGTGCCCGAAGGACCGCGCACCTGGTGCATGACCCGCAAGCCCGGTGCCTGAACGCGTTAAGTCG
ACAATCAACCTCTGGATTACAAAATTTGTGAAAGATTGACTGGTATTCTTAACTATGTTGCTCCTTTTAC
GCTATGTGGATACGCTGCTTTAATGCCTTTGTATCATGCTATTGCTTCCCGTATGGCTTTCATTTTCTCC
TCCTTGTATAAATCCTGGTTGCTGTCTCTTTATGAGGAGTTGTGGCCCGTTGTCAGGCAACGTGGCGTGG
TGTGCACTGTGTTTGCTGACGCAACCCCCACTGGTTGGGGCATTGCCACCACCTGTCAGCTCCTTTCCGG
GACTTTCGCTTTCCCCCTCCCTATTGCCACGGCGGAACTCATCGCCGCCTGCCTTGCCCGCTGCTGGACA
GGGGCTCGGCTGTTGGGCACTGACAATTCCGTGGTGTTGTCGGGGAAATCATCGTCCTTTCCTTGGCTGC
TCGCCTGTGTTGCCACCTGGATTCTGCGCGGGACGTCCTTCTGCTACGTCCCTTCGGCCCTCAATCCAGC
GGACCTTCCTTCCCGCGGCCTGCTGCCGGCTCTGCGGCCTCTTCCGCGTCTTCGCCTTCGCCCTCAGACG
AGTCGGATCTCCCTTTGGGCCGCCTCCCCGCGTCGACTTTAAGACCAATGACTTACAAGGCAGCTGTAGA
TCTTAGCCACTTTTTAAAAGAAAAGGGGGGACTGGAAGGGCTAATTCACTCCCAACGAAGACAAGATCTG
CTTTTTGCTTGTACTGGGTCTCTCTGGTTAGACCAGATCTGAGCCTGGGAGCTCTCTGGCTAACTAGGGA
ACCCACTGCTTAAGCCTCAATAAAGCTTGCCTTGAGTGCTTCAAGTAGTGTGTGCCCGTCTGTTGTGTGA
CTCTGGTAACTAGAGATCCCTCAGACCCTTTTAGTCAGTGTGGAAAATCTCTAGCAGTACGTATAGTAGT
TCATGTCATCTTATTATTCAGTATTTATAACTTGCAAAGAAATGAATATCAGAGAGTGAGAGGAACTTGT
TTATTGCAGCTTATAATGGTTACAAATAAAGCAATAGCATCACAAATTTCACAAATAAAGCATTTTTTTC
ACTGCATTCTAGTTGTGGTTTGTCCAAACTCATCAATGTATCTTATCATGTCTGGCTCTAGCTATCCCGC
CCCTAACTCCGCCCATCCCGCCCCTAACTCCGCCCAGTTCCGCCCATTCTCCGCCCCATGGCTGACTAAT
TTTTTTTATTTATGCAGAGGCCGAGGCCGCCTCGGCCTCTGAGCTATTCCAGAAGTAGTGAGGAGGCTTT
TTTGGAGGCCTAGGGACGTACCCAATTCGCCCTATAGTGAGTCGTATTACGCGCGCTCACTGGCCGTCGT
TTTACAACGTCGTGACTGGGAAAACCCTGGCGTTACCCAACTTAATCGCCTTGCAGCACATCCCCCTTTC
GCCAGCTGGCGTAATAGCGAAGAGGCCCGCACCGATCGCCCTTCCCAACAGTTGCGCAGCCTGAATGGCG
AATGGG
[124 nt withheld, positions 3367-3490]
C
[91 nt withheld, positions 3492-3582]
A
[49 nt withheld, positions 3584-3632]
CCTTTGACGTTGGAGTCCACGTTCTTT
[37 nt withheld, positions 3660-3696]
ACCCTATCTCGGTCTATTCTTTTGATTTATAAGGGATTTTGCCGATTTCGGCCTATTGGTTAAAAAATGA
GCTGATTTAACAAAAATTTAACGCGAATTTTAACAAAATATTAACGCTTACAATTTAGGTGGCACTTTTC
GGGGAAATGTGCGCGGAACCCCTATTTGTTTATTTTTCTAAATACATTCAAATATGTATCCGCTCATGAG
ACAATAACCCTGATAAATGCTTCAATAATATTGAAAAAGGAAGAGTATGAGTATTCAACATTTCCGTGTC
GCCCTTATTCCCTTTTTTGCGGCATTTTGCCTTCCTGTTTTTGCTCACCCAGAAACGCTGGTGAAAGTAA
AAGATGCTGAAGATCAGTTGGGTGCACGAGTGGGTTACATCGAACTGGATCTCAACAGCGGTAAGATCCT
TGAGAGTTTTCGCCCCGAAGAACGTTTTCCAATGATGAGCACTTTTAAAGTTCTGCTATGTGGCGCGGTA
TTATCCCGTATTGACGCCGGGCAAGAGCAACTCGGTCGCCGCATACACTATTCTCAGAATGACTTGGTTG
AGTACTCACCAGTCACAGAAAAGCATCTTACGGATGGCATGACAGTAAGAGAATTATGCAGTGCTGCCAT
AACCATGAGTGATAACACTGCGGCCAACTTACTTCTGACAACGATCGGAGGACCGAAGGAGCTAACCGCT
TTTTTGCACAACATGGGGGATCATGTAACTCGCCTTGATCGTTGGGAACCGGAGCTGAATGAAGCCATAC
CAAACGACGAGCGTGACACCACGATGCCTGTAGCAATGGCAACAACGTTGCGCAAACTATTAACTGGCGA
ACTACTTACTCTAGCTTCCCGGCAACAATTAATAGACTGGATGGAGGCGGATAAAGTTGCAGGACCACTT
CTGCGCTCGGCCCTTCCGGCTGGCTGGTTTATTGCTGATAAATCTGGAGCCGGTGAGCGTGGGTCTCGCG
GTATCATTGCAGCACTGGGGCCAGATGGTAAGCCCTCCCGTATCGTAGTTATCTACACGACGGGGAGTCA
GGCAACTATGGATGAACGAAATAGACAGATCGCTGAGATAGGTGCCTCACTGATTAAGCATTGGTAACTG
TCAGACCAAGTTTACTCATATATACTTTAGATTGATTTAAAACTTCATTTTTAATTTAAAAGGATCTAGG
TGAAGATCCTTTTTGATAATCTCATGACCAAAATCCCTTAACGTGAGTTTTCGTTCCACTGAGCGTCAGA
CCCCGTAGAAAAGATCAAAGGATCTTCTTGAGATCCTTTTTTTCTGCGCGTAATCTGCTGCTTGCAAACA
AAAAAACCACCGCTACCAGCGGTGGTTTGTTTGCCGGATCAAGAGCTACCAACTCTTTTTCCGAAGGTAA
CTGGCTTCAGCAGAGCGCAGATACCAAATACTGTTCTTCTAGTGTAGCCGTAGTTAGGCCACCACTTCAA
GAACTCTGTAGCACCGCCTACATACCTCGCTCTGCTAATCCTGTTACCAGTGGCTGCTGCCAGTGGCGAT
AAGTCGTGTCTTACCGGGTTGGACTCAAGACGATAGTTACCGGATAAGGCGCAGCGGTCGGGCTGAACGG
GGGGTTCGTGCACACAGCCCAGCTTGGAGCGAACGACCTACACCGAACTGAGATACCTACAGCGTGAGCT
ATGAGAAAGCGCCACGCTTCCCGAAGGGAGAAAGGCGGACAGGTATCCGGTAAGCGGCAGGGTCGGAACA
GGAGAGCGCACGAGGGAGCTTCCAGGGGGAAACGCCTGGTATCTTTATAGTCCTGTCGGGTTTCGCCACC
TCTGACTTGAGCGTCGATTTTTGTGATGCTCGTCAGGGGGGCGGAGCCTATGGAAAAACGCCAGCAACGC
GGCCTTTTTACGGTTCCTGGCCTTTTGCTGGCCTTTTGCTCACATGTTCTTTCCTGCGTTATCCCCTGAT
TCTGTGGATAACCGTATTACCGCCTTTGAGTGAGCTGATACCGCTCGCCGCAGCCGAACGACCGAGCGCA
GCGAGTCAGTGAGCGAGGAAGCGGAAGAGCGCCCAATACGCAAACCGCCTCTCCCCGCGCGTTGGCCGAT
TCATTAATGCAGCTGGCACGACAGGTTTCCCGACTGGAAAGCGGGCAGTGAGCGCAACGCAATTAATGTG
AGTTAGCTCACTCATTAGGCACCCCAGGCTTTACACTTTATGCTTCCGGCTCGTATGTTGTGTGGAATTG
TGAGCGGATAACAATTTCACACAGGAAACAGCTATGACCATGATTACGCCAAGCGCGCAATTAACCCTCA
CTAAAGGGAACAAAAGCTGGAGCTGCAAGCTTAATGTAGTCTTATGCAATACTCTTGTAGTCTTGCAACA
TGGTAACGATGAGTTAGCAACATGCCTTACAAGGAGAGAAAAAGCACCGTGCATGCCGATTGGTGGAAGT
AAGGTGGTACGATCGTGCCTTATTAGGAAGGCAACAGACGGGTCTGACATGGATTGGACGAACCACTGAA
TTGCCGCATTGCAGAGATATTGTATTTAAGTGCCTAGCTCGATACATAAACGGGTCTCTCTGGTTAGACC
AGATCTGAGCCTGGGAGCTCTCTGGCTAACTAGGGAACCCACTGCTTAAGCCTCAATAAAGCTTGCCTTG
AGTGCTTCAAGTAGTGTGTGCCCGTCTGTTGTGTGACTCTGGTAACTAGAGATCCCTCAGACCCTTTTAG
TCAGTGTGGAAAATCTCTAGCAGTGGCGCCCGAACAGGGACTTGAAAGCGAAAGGGAAACCAGAGGAGCT
CTCTCGACGCAGGACTCGGCTTGCTGAAGCGCGCACGGCAAGAGGCGAGGGGCGGCGACTGGTGAGTACG
CCAAAAATTTTGACTAGCGGAGGCTAGAAGGAGAGAGATGGGTGCGAGAGCGTCAGTATTAAGCGGGGGA
GAATTAGATCGCGATGGGAAAAAATTCGGTTAAGGCCAGGGGGAAAGAAAAAATATAAATTAAAACATAT
AGTATGGGCAAGCAGGGAGCTAGAACGATTCGCAGTTAATCCTGGCCTGTTAGAAACATCAGAAGGCTGT
AGACAAATACTGGGACAGCTACAACCATCCCTTCAGACAGGATCAGAAGAACTTAGATCATTATATAATA
CAGTAGCAACCCTCTATTGTGTGCATCAAAGGATAGAGATAAAAGACACCAAGGAAGCTTTAGACAAGAT
AGAGGAAGAGCAAAACAAAAGTAAGACCACCGCACAGCAAGCGGCCGCTGATCTTCAGACCTGGAGGAGG
AGATATGAGGGACAATTGGAGAAGTGAATTATATAAATATAAAGTAGTAAAAATTGAACCATTAGGAGTA
GCACCCACCAAGGCAAAGAGAAGAGTGGTGCAGAGAGAAAAAAGAGCAGTGGGAATAGGAGCTTTGTTCC
TTGGGTTCTTGGGAGCAGCAGGAAGCACTATGGGCGCAGCGTCAATGACGCTGACGGTACAGGCCAGACA
ATTATTGTCTGGTATAGTGCAGCAGCAGAACAATTTGCTGAGGGCTATTGAGGCGCAACAGCATCTGTTG
CAACTCACAGTCTGGGGCATCAAGCAGCTCCAGGCAAGAATCCTGGCTGTGGAAAGATACCTAAAGGATC
AACAGCTCCTGGGGATTTGGGGTTGCTCTGGAAAACTCATTTGCACCACTGCTGTGCCTTGGAATGCTAG
TTGGAGTAATAAATCTCTGGAACAGATTTGGAATCACACGACCTGGATGGAGTGGGACAGAGAAATTAAC
AATTACACAAGCTTAATACACTCCTTAATTGAAGAATCGCAAAACCAGCAAGAAAAGAATGAACAAGAAT
TATTGGAATTAGATAAATGGGCAAGTTTGTGGAATTGGTTTAACATAACAAATTGGCTGTGGTATATAAA
ATTATTCATAATGATAGTAGGAGGCTTGGTAGGTTTAAGAATAGTTTTTGCTGTACTTTCTATAGTGAAT
AGAGTTAGGCAGGGATATTCACCATTATCGTTTCAGACCCACCTCCCAACCCCGAGGGGACCCAGAGAGG
GCCTATTTCCCATGATTCCTTCATATTTGCATATACGATACAAGGCTGTTAGAGAGATAATTAGAATTAA
TTTGACTGTAAACACAAAGATATTAGTACAAAATACGTGACGTAGAAAGTAATAATTTCTTGGGTAGTTT
GCAGTTTTAAAATTATGTTTTAAAATGGACTATCATATGCTTACCGTAACTTGAAAGTATTTCGATTTCT
TGGCTTTATATATCTTGTGGAAAGGACGAAACACCGGTGGAGCCTCTTACACCCAGGTTTTAGAGCTAGA
AATAGCAAGTTAAAATAAGGCTAGTCCGTTATCAACTTGAAAAAGTGGCACCGAGTCGGTGCTTTTTTAA
GCTTGGCGTAACTAGATCTTGAGACAAATGGCAGTATTCATCCACAATTTTAAAAGAAAAGGGGGGATTG
GGGGGTACAGTGCAGGGGAAAGAATAGTAGACATAATAGCAACAGACATACAAACTAAAGAATTACAAAA
ACAAATTACAAAAATTCAAAATTTTCGGGTTTATTACAGGGACAGCAGAGATCCACTTTGGCGCCGGCTC
GAGGGGG
Features (pLannotate 1.2.2; 29 found; start..end, strand, type, name):
     14..80      +  CDS            small t antigen (fragment): SV40 (simian virus 40) small t antigen
    106..317     +  promoter       EF-1α core promoter: core promoter for human elongation factor EF-1α
    318..1256    +  intron         EF-1α intron A: intron upstream of the start codon of human EF-1α
   1278..1877    +  CDS            PuroR (fragment): puromycin N-acetyltransferase; pac from Streptomyces; confers resistance to puromycin
   1893..2481    +  misc_feature   WPRE: woodchuck hepatitis virus posttranscriptional regulatory element
   2532..2551    +  misc_feature   cPPT/CTS (fragment): central polypurine tract and central termination sequence of HIV-1
   2553..2786    +  LTR            3' LTR (ΔU3): self-inactivating 3' long terminal repeat (LTR) from HIV-1
   2864..2985    +  polyA_signal   SV40 poly(A) signal: SV40 polyadenylation signal
   3025..3160    +  rep_origin     SV40 ori: SV40 origin of replication
   3181..3199    -  promoter       T7 promoter: promoter for bacteriophage T7 RNA polymerase
   3207..3362    +  CDS            lacZα (fragment): LacZα fragment of β-galactosidase; lacZ fragment
   3367..3795    +  rep_origin     f1 ori (sequence partly withheld): f1 bacteriophage origin of replication; arrow indicates direction of (+) strand synthesis
   3848..3952    +  promoter       AmpR promoter: bla
   3953..4813    +  CDS            AmpR: β-lactamase; bla; confers resistance to ampicillin, carbenicillin, and related antibiotics
   4984..5572    +  rep_origin     ori: high-copy-number ColE1/pMB1/pBR322/pUC origin of replication
   5755..5847    +  CDS            lacI (fragment): lac repressor; lacI; The lac repressor binds to the lac operator to inhibit transcription in E. coli. This inhibition can be relieved by adding lactose or isopropyl-β-D-thiogalactopyranoside (IPTG).
   5860..5881    +  protein_bind   CAP binding site: CAP binding activates transcription in the presence of cAMP. E. coli catabolite activator protein
   5896..5926    +  promoter       lac promoter: promoter for the E. coli lac operon
   5934..5950    +  protein_bind   lac operator: The lac repressor binds to the lac operator to inhibit transcription in E. coli. This inhibition can be relieved by adding lactose or isopropyl-β-D-thiogalactopyranoside (IPTG). lac repressor encoded by lacI
   5995..6013    +  promoter       T3 promoter: promoter for bacteriophage T3 RNA polymerase
   6041..6267    +  promoter       RSV promoter: Rous sarcoma virus enhancer/promoter
   6268..6448    +  LTR            5' LTR (truncated): truncated 5' long terminal repeat (LTR) from HIV-1
   6495..6620    +  misc_feature   HIV-1 Ψ: packaging signal of human immunodeficiency virus type 1
   6604..6967    +  CDS            HIV-1 gag (fragment): gag protein from human immunodeficiency virus 1; gag
   7113..7346    +  misc_feature   RRE: The Rev response element (RRE) of HIV-1 allows for Rev-dependent mRNA export from the nucleus to the cytoplasm.
   7723..7749    +  CDS            Rev (fragment): human immunodeficiency virus 1 (HIV-1) Rev protein; rev; enhances nuclear export of unspliced and incompletely spliced viral mRNAs
   7753..7993    +  promoter       U6 promoter: RNA polymerase III promoter for human U6 snRNA
   8023..8098    +  misc_RNA       gRNA scaffold: guide RNA scaffold for the Streptococcus pyogenes CRISPR/Cas9 system
   8154..8271    +  misc_feature   cPPT/CTS: central polypurine tract and central termination sequence of HIV-1
