[The description below was written by a language model from this plasmid's Addgene catalogue record and pLannotate feature annotations shown in this document.]
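Description:
EGFR gRNA (BRDN0001146570) is a third-generation lentiviral CRISPR guide plasmid built on the lentiGuide-Puro backbone, carrying a single guide RNA directed against human EGFR (designed against the NM_005228.3 reference transcript). It is propagated in E. coli as a high-copy plasmid through a ColE1/pUC-type origin with ampicillin selection (AmpR, β-lactamase). The annotated 8,323-nt sequence also contains an f1 origin, an SV40 origin and poly(A) signal, and assorted lac, T3 and T7 remnants from the cloning backbone.

The viral genome is transcribed in packaging cells from an RSV promoter fused to a truncated HIV-1 5' LTR, which makes expression Tat-independent. This is followed by the Ψ packaging signal with a partial gag sequence, the RRE for Rev-dependent nuclear export, and a cPPT/CTS element that aids nuclear import. The 3' LTR carries the ΔU3 deletion, making the integrated provirus self-inactivating. Within this frame, a human U6 RNA polymerase III promoter drives the EGFR-specific spacer joined to the Streptococcus pyogenes Cas9 gRNA scaffold. A separate cassette uses the EF-1α core promoter with its intron A to express puromycin N-acetyltransferase for selection of transduced mammalian cells, with a WPRE downstream to enhance transcript expression.

The plasmid does not encode Cas9, so it is meant to be used with a separate Cas9 lentiviral vector or in cells that already express Cas9, where it directs cleavage and knockout of EGFR. It belongs to a human kinome gRNA collection associated with work on optimised sgRNA design for higher on-target activity and fewer off-target effects.
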