Addgene plasmid #75688: EGFR gRNA (BRDN0001146570)
Purpose: 3rd generation lentiviral gRNA plasmid targeting human EGFR
Depositing lab: John Doench & David Root. Depositing organization: Broad Institute. Publication: Optimized sgRNA design to maximize activity and minimize off-target effects of CRISPR-Cas9. Doench JG, Fusi N, Sullender M, Hegde M, Vaimberg EW, Donovan KF, Smith I, Tothova Z, Wilen C, Orchard R, Virgin HW, Listgarten J, Root DE. Nat Biotechnol. 2016 Jan 18. doi: 10.1038/nbt.3437. PubMed 26780180.
Backbone
  Vector backbone: lentiGuide-Puro
  Backbone manufacturer: Zhang Lab (Addgene plasmid # 52963)
  Vector type: Mammalian Expression, Lentiviral, CRISPR
  Selectable markers: Puromycin
Growth in bacteria
  Bacterial resistance: Ampicillin, 100 μg/mL
  Growth temperature: 37°C
  Growth strain: DH5alpha
  Copy number: High Copy
Gene/Insert
  Gene/Insert name: EGFR (alt names: EGFR; NM_005228.3)
  gRNA/shRNA sequence: GTGGAGCCTCTTACACCCAG
  Species: H. sapiens (human)
  Entrez Gene: EGFR (a.k.a. ERBB, ERBB1, ERRP, HER1, NISBD2, NNCIS, PIG61, mENA)
  Promoter: hU6
  Cloning method: Unknown
  Sequencing primers: 5′ U6-F; 3′ pS2-R
Terms and licenses: Academic/Nonprofit Terms; Industry Terms: Not Available to Industry
Depositor comments: The gRNA was designed to target the following Genbank reference sequence(s): NM_005228.3. Note that this plasmid does NOT contain Cas9. It should be used in conjunction with lentiCas9-Blast (Addgene #52962) or otherwise with cell lines already expressing Cas9. Browse the full kinome gRNA library at http://www.addgene.org/pooled-library/broadgpp-human-kinome/ or visit http://www.broadinstitute.org/rnai/public/ for detailed protocols and information.
How to cite: EGFR gRNA (BRDN0001146570) was a gift from John Doench & David Root (Addgene plasmid # 75688 ; http://n2t.net/addgene:75688 ; RRID:Addgene_75688)
