>Addgene plasmid #75688 | EGFR gRNA (BRDN0001146570) | depositor partial sequence | sequence record 143148 | Target Sequence
GTGGAGCCTCTTACACCCAG
