>Addgene plasmid #75688 | EGFR gRNA (BRDN0001146570) | addgene partial sequence | sequence record 184369 | hU6-F
GTGACGTAGAAAGTAATAATTTCTTGGGTAGTTTGCAGTTTTAAAATTATGTTTTAAAATGGACTATCAT
ATGCTTACCGTAACTTGAAAGTATTTCGATTTCTTGGCTTTATATATCTTGTGGAAAGGACGAAACACCG
GTGGAGCCTCTTACACCCAGGTTTTAGAGCTAGAAATAGCAAGTTAAAATAAGGCTAGTCCGTTATCAAC
TTGAAAAAGTGGCACCGAGTCGGTGCTTTTTTAAGCTTGGCGTAACTAGATCTTGAGACAAATGGCAGTA
TTCATCCACAATTTTAAAAGAAAAGGGGGGATTGGGGGGTACAGTGCAGGGGAAAGAATAGTAGACATAA
TAGCAACAGACATACAAACTAAAGAATTACAAAAACAAATTACAAAAATTCAAAATTTTCGGGTTTATTA
CAGGGACAGCAGAGATCCACTTTGGCGCCGGCTCGAGGGGGCCCGGGTGCAAAGATGGATAAAGTTTTAA
ACAGAGAGGAATCTTTGCAGCTAATGGACCTTCTAGGTCTTGAAAGGAGTGGGAATTGGCTCCGGTGCCC
GTCAGTGGGC
